Addgene plasmid #135238: p667-UBC-hcRed-V5-TurboID_IDG-K
Purpose: Gateway destination clone of hcRed (as control) tagged with C-terminal V5-TurboID for generating protein-proximity networks using proximity-dependent biotinylation proteomics
Depositing lab: Ben Major. Depositing organization: University of North Carolina at Chapel Hill.
Backbone
  Vector backbone: pDest667
  Backbone manufacturer: PEL
  Backbone size w/o insert (bp): 9014
  Vector type: Mammalian Expression, Lentiviral ; Gateway Destination
  Selectable markers: Puromycin
Growth in bacteria
  Bacterial resistance: Ampicillin, 100 μg/mL
  Growth temperature: 30°C
  Growth strain: NEB Stable
  Copy number: Low Copy
Gene/Insert
  Gene/Insert name: hcRed-V5-TurboID (alt name: hcRed)
  Species: Other
  Promoter: Ubiquitin
  Tag / fusion protein: V5-TurboID (C terminal on insert)
  Cloning method: Gateway Cloning
  Sequencing primers: 5′ GCCCGAAGGAATAGAAGAAGAA; 3′ CATAGCGTAAAAGGAGCAACA
Terms and licenses: Academic/Nonprofit Terms; Industry Terms: Not Available to Industry
Depositor comments: These plasmids were generated as part of the Illuminating the Druggable Genome (IDG) program sponsored by the NIH Common Fund. The goal of this program is to identify, gather, and distribute information and resources for proteins that currently are not well-studied yet belong to commonly drug-targeted protein families: protein kinases, non-olfactory G-protein coupled receptors (GPCRs), and ion channels. The IDG program is designed to develop fundamental research tools for understudied proteins, elucidate their function, and disseminate the IDG-related resources and data to the greater scientific community. These lentiviral gateway destination plasmids were generated, as part of the Kinase-Data and Resource Generating Center (DRGC), using the single fragment or multisite gateway cloning technology. They were used for generating proteomics-based protein-interaction and protein-proximity networks that can be accessed through the kinase-DRGC website https://darkkinome.org/. Each plasmid has either an N- or C-terminal fusion protein (Flag/ V5/V5-miniTurbo/V5-TurboID/miniTurbo-V5/TurboID-V5) tagged understudied kinase driven under either a CMV or Ubiquitin (UBC) promoter. All inserts in the pENTR plasmids used to generate the deposited destination plasmids were end-sequenced and insert size validated prior to multi-site gateway cloning. The combined insert size of the single fragment or three fragment destination plasmids were confirmed by restriction digestion (BsrGI, and EcoRV for pDest667; BsrGI, EcoRV, and BstZ17I for pDest663; and BsrGI for pHAGE) and all plasmids were partially sequenced to ensure in-frame ORFs and fusion tags.
How to cite: p667-UBC-hcRed-V5-TurboID_IDG-K was a gift from Ben Major (Addgene plasmid # 135238 ; http://n2t.net/addgene:135238 ; RRID:Addgene_135238)
