[The description below was written by a language model from this plasmid's Addgene catalogue record and pLannotate feature annotations shown in this document.]
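Description:
p667-UBC-hcRed-V5-TurboID_IDG-K is a lentiviral mammalian expression plasmid built on the pDest667 Gateway destination backbone, carrying the far-red fluorescent protein hcRed fused at its C-terminus to V5-TurboID. It is propagated in E. coli through a ColE1/pUC-type origin with ampicillin selection (AmpR). The catalogue lists it as low copy and grown in a recombination-deficient strain, as is usual for vectors containing repeated LTRs. An f1 origin, an SV40 origin and residual lac/lacZα, T3 and T7 elements are also present in the backbone.

The viral portion has a third-generation layout. An RSV promoter drives a truncated HIV-1 5' LTR, followed by the Ψ packaging signal with a gag fragment, the RRE for Rev-dependent export, and the cPPT/CTS. A truncated 3' LTR and an SV40 polyadenylation signal close the transfer unit. Within it, the human ubiquitin C promoter drives the HcRed1 coding sequence joined to TurboID, the engineered E. coli biotin ligase with high catalytic efficiency. The att sites flanking the promoter, the hcRed ORF and the tag (attB4, an attL1-annotated fragment, attB2, attB3) reflect assembly by multisite Gateway recombination. The V5 epitope is stated in the catalogue but is not separately annotated in the feature table; it presumably lies in the gap between attB2 and TurboID. A WPRE follows to enhance expression, and a mouse PGK promoter drives puromycin N-acetyltransferase for selecting transduced cells.

The construct was generated within a programme studying understudied kinases, where TurboID-tagged baits biotinylate neighbouring proteins for capture and mass spectrometry. This hcRed fusion serves as the non-kinase control bait for defining background labelling in those proximity networks.
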