Features (pLannotate 1.2.2; 32 found; start..end, strand, type, name):
      1..22      +  protein_bind   CAP binding site: CAP binding activates transcription in the presence of cAMP. E. coli catabolite activator protein
     37..67      +  promoter       lac promoter: promoter for the E. coli lac operon
     75..91      +  protein_bind   lac operator: The lac repressor binds to the lac operator to inhibit transcription in E. coli. This inhibition can be relieved by adding lactose or isopropyl-β-D-thiogalactopyranoside (IPTG). lac repressor encoded by lacI
    136..154     +  promoter       T3 promoter: promoter for bacteriophage T3 RNA polymerase
    182..408     +  promoter       RSV promoter: Rous sarcoma virus enhancer/promoter
    409..589     +  LTR            5' LTR (truncated): truncated 5' long terminal repeat (LTR) from HIV-1
    636..761     +  misc_feature   HIV-1 Ψ: packaging signal of human immunodeficiency virus type 1
    745..1108    +  CDS            HIV-1 gag (fragment): gag protein from human immunodeficiency virus 1; gag
   1254..1487    +  misc_feature   RRE: The Rev response element (RRE) of HIV-1 allows for Rev-dependent mRNA export from the nucleus to the cytoplasm.
   1864..1964    +  CDS            Rev (fragment): human immunodeficiency virus 1 (HIV-1) Rev protein; rev; enhances nuclear export of unspliced and incompletely spliced viral mRNAs
   1983..2099    +  misc_feature   cPPT/CTS: central polypurine tract and central termination sequence of HIV-1
   2131..2151    +  protein_bind   attB4: mutant version of attB; core recombination site for the Gateway® BP reaction BP Clonase™
   2151..3362    +  promoter       UbC promoter: human ubiquitin C promoter
   3364..3381    +  protein_bind   attL1 (fragment): mutant version of attL; recombination site for the Gateway® LR reaction LR Clonase™
   3390..4074    +  CDS            HcRed1 (fragment): far-red fluorescent variant of Heteractis crispa chromoprotein mammalian codon-optimized
   4081..4098    -  protein_bind   attB2 (fragment): mutant version of attB; core recombination site for the Gateway® BP reaction BP Clonase™
   4149..5105    +  CDS            TurboID: mutant of the E. coli biotin ligase BioID engineered for improved catalytic efficiency (Branon et al., 2018)
   5111..5131    -  protein_bind   attB3: mutant version of attB; core recombination site for the Gateway® BP reaction BP Clonase™
   5160..5748    +  misc_feature   WPRE: woodchuck hepatitis virus posttranscriptional regulatory element
   5762..6261    +  promoter       PGK promoter: mouse phosphoglycerate kinase 1 promoter
   6282..6881    +  CDS            PuroR: puromycin N-acetyltransferase; pac from Streptomyces alboniger; confers resistance to puromycin
   6949..7086    +  CDS            nef (fragment): NEF_HV1LA - Experimental evidence at protein level: Swiss-Prot protein existence level 1. Extracellular Nef protein targets CD4(+) T-lymphocytes for apoptosis by interacting with CXCR4 surface receptors. From Human immunodeficiency virus type 1 group M subtype B (isolate Lai) (HIV-1).
   7072..7252    +  LTR            5' LTR (truncated): truncated 5' long terminal repeat (LTR) from HIV-1
   7324..7445    +  polyA_signal   SV40 poly(A) signal: SV40 polyadenylation signal
   7485..7620    +  rep_origin     SV40 ori: SV40 origin of replication
   7641..7659    -  promoter       T7 promoter: promoter for bacteriophage T7 RNA polymerase
   7667..7822    +  CDS            lacZα (fragment): LacZα fragment of β-galactosidase; lacZ fragment
   7827..8255    +  rep_origin     f1 ori (sequence partly withheld): f1 bacteriophage origin of replication; arrow indicates direction of (+) strand synthesis
   8308..8412    +  promoter       AmpR promoter: bla
   8413..9273    +  CDS            AmpR: β-lactamase; bla; confers resistance to ampicillin, carbenicillin, and related antibiotics
   9444..10032   +  rep_origin     ori: high-copy-number ColE1/pMB1/pBR322/pUC origin of replication
  10215..10307   +  CDS            lacI (fragment): lac repressor; lacI; The lac repressor binds to the lac operator to inhibit transcription in E. coli. This inhibition can be relieved by adding lactose or isopropyl-β-D-thiogalactopyranoside (IPTG).
>Addgene plasmid #135238 | p667-UBC-hcRed-V5-TurboID_IDG-K | addgene full sequence | sequence record 268556 | Addgene NGS Result
TAATGTGAGTTAGCTCACTCATTAGGCACCCCAGGCTTTACACTTTATGCTTCCGGCTCGTATGTTGTGT
GGAATTGTGAGCGGATAACAATTTCACACAGGAAACAGCTATGACCATGATTACGCCAAGCGCGCAATTA
ACCCTCACTAAAGGGAACAAAAGCTGGAGCTGCAAGCTTAATGTAGTCTTATGCAATACTCTTGTAGTCT
TGCAACATGGTAACGATGAGTTAGCAACATGCCTTACAAGGAGAGAAAAAGCACCGTGCATGCCGATTGG
TGGAAGTAAGGTGGTACGATCGTGCCTTATTAGGAAGGCAACAGACGGGTCTGACATGGATTGGACGAAC
CACTGAATTGCCGCATTGCAGAGATATTGTATTTAAGTGCCTAGCTCGATACATAAACGGGTCTCTCTGG
TTAGACCAGATCTGAGCCTGGGAGCTCTCTGGCTAACTAGGGAACCCACTGCTTAAGCCTCAATAAAGCT
TGCCTTGAGTGCTTCAAGTAGTGTGTGCCCGTCTGTTGTGTGACTCTGGTAACTAGAGATCCCTCAGACC
CTTTTAGTCAGTGTGGAAAATCTCTAGCAGTGGCGCCCGAACAGGGACTTGAAAGCGAAAGGGAAACCAG
AGGAGCTCTCTCGACGCAGGACTCGGCTTGCTGAAGCGCGCACGGCAAGAGGCGAGGGGCGGCGACTGGT
GAGTACGCCAAAAATTTTGACTAGCGGAGGCTAGAAGGAGAGAGATGGGTGCGAGAGCGTCAGTATTAAG
CGGGGGAGAATTAGATCGCGATGGGAAAAAATTCGGTTAAGGCCAGGGGGAAAGAAAAAATATAAATTAA
AACATATAGTATGGGCAAGCAGGGAGCTAGAACGATTCGCAGTTAATCCTGGCCTGTTAGAAACATCAGA
AGGCTGTAGACAAATACTGGGACAGCTACAACCATCCCTTCAGACAGGATCAGAAGAACTTAGATCATTA
TATAATACAGTAGCAACCCTCTATTGTGTGCATCAAAGGATAGAGATAAAAGACACCAAGGAAGCTTTAG
ACAAGATAGAGGAAGAGCAAAACAAAAGTAAGACCACCGCACAGCAAGCGGCCGCTGATCTTCAGACCTG
GAGGAGGAGATATGAGGGACAATTGGAGAAGTGAATTATATAAATATAAAGTAGTAAAAATTGAACCATT
AGGAGTAGCACCCACCAAGGCAAAGAGAAGAGTGGTGCAGAGAGAAAAAAGAGCAGTGGGAATAGGAGCT
TTGTTCCTTGGGTTCTTGGGAGCAGCAGGAAGCACTATGGGCGCAGCGTCAATGACGCTGACGGTACAGG
CCAGACAATTATTGTCTGGTATAGTGCAGCAGCAGAACAATTTGCTGAGGGCTATTGAGGCGCAACAGCA
TCTGTTGCAACTCACAGTCTGGGGCATCAAGCAGCTCCAGGCAAGAATCCTGGCTGTGGAAAGATACCTA
AAGGATCAACAGCTCCTGGGGATTTGGGGTTGCTCTGGAAAACTCATTTGCACCACTGCTGTGCCTTGGA
ATGCTAGTTGGAGTAATAAATCTCTGGAACAGATTTGGAATCACACGACCTGGATGGAGTGGGACAGAGA
AATTAACAATTACACAAGCTTAATACACTCCTTAATTGAAGAATCGCAAAACCAGCAAGAAAAGAATGAA
CAAGAATTATTGGAATTAGATAAATGGGCAAGTTTGTGGAATTGGTTTAACATAACAAATTGGCTGTGGT
ATATAAAATTATTCATAATGATAGTAGGAGGCTTGGTAGGTTTAAGAATAGTTTTTGCTGTACTTTCTAT
AGTGAATAGAGTTAGGCAGGGATATTCACCATTATCGTTTCAGACCCACCTCCCAACCCCGAGGGGACCC
GACAGGCCCGAAGGAATAGAAGAAGAAGGTGGAGAGAGAGACAGAGACAGATCCATTCGATTAGTGAACG
GATCTCGACGGTATCGGTTAACTTTTAAAAGAAAAGGGGGGATTGGGGGGTACAGTGCAGGGGAAAGAAT
AGTAGACATAATAGCAACAGACATACAAACTAAAGAATTACAAAAACAAATTACAAAATTCAAAATTTTA
TCGTCCAGTGTGGTGGAATTCTGCAGATATCAACTTTGTATAGAAAAGTTGGCCTCCGCGCCGGGTTTTG
GCGCCTCCCGCGGGCGCCCCCCTCCTCACGGCGAGCGCTGCCACGTCAGACGAAGGGCGCAGCGAGCGTC
CTGATCCTTCCGCCCGGACGCTCAGGACAGCGGCCCGCTGCTCATAAGACTCGGCCTTAGAACCCCAGTA
TCAGCAGAAGGACATTTTAGGACGGGACTTGGGTGACTCTAGGGCACTGGTTTTCTTTCCAGAGAGCGGA
ACAGGCGAGGAAAAGTAGTCCCTTCTCGGCGATTCTGCGGAGGGATCTCCGTGGGGCGGTGAACGCCGAT
GATTATATAAGGACGCGCCGGGTGTGGCACAGCTAGTTCCGTCGCAGCCGGGATTTGGGTCGCGGTTCTT
GTTTGTGGATCGCTGTGATCGTCACTTGGTGAGTAGCGGGCTGCTGGGCTGGCCGGGGCTTTCGTGGCCG
CCGGGCCGCTCGGTGGGACGGAAGCGTGTGGAGAGACCGCCAAGGGCTGTAGTCTGGGTCCGCGAGCAAG
GTTGCCCTGAACTGGGGGTTGGGGGGAGCGCAGCAAAATGGCGGCTGTTCCCGAGTCTTGAATGGAAGAC
GCTTGTGAGGCGGGCTGTGAGGTCGTTGAAACAAGGTGGGGGGCATGGTGGGCGGCAAGAACCCAAGGTC
TTGAGGCCTTCGCTAATGCGGGAAAGCTCTTATTCGGGTGAGATGGGCTGGGGCACCATCTGGGGACCCT
GACGTGAAGTTTGTCACTGACTGGAGAACTCGGTTTGTCGTCTGTTGCGGGGGCGGCAGTTATGGCGGTG
CCGTTGGGCAGTGCACCCGTACCTTTGGGAGCGCGCGCCCTCGTCGTGTCGTGACGTCACCCGTTCTGTT
GGCTTATAATGCAGGGTGGGGCCACCTGCCGGTAGGTGTGCGGTAGGCTTTTCTCCGTCGCAGGACGCAG
GGTTCGGGCCTAGGGTAGGCTCTCCTGAATCGACAGGCGCCGGACCTCTGGTGAGGGGAGGGATAAGTGA
GGCGTCAGTTTCTTTGGTCGGTTTTATGTACCTATCTTCTTAAGTAGCTGAAGCTCCGGTTTTGAACTAT
GCGCTCGGGGTTGGCGAGTGTGTTTTGTGAAGTTTTTTAGGCACCTTTTGAAATGTAATCATTTGGGTCA
ATATGTAATTTTCAGTGTTAGACTAGTAAATTGTCCGCTAAATTCTGGCCGTTTTTGGCTTTTTTGTTAG
ACGCAACTTTGTACAAAAAAGTTGGCACCATGGTGAGCGGCCTGCTGAAGGAGAGTATGCGCATCAAGAT
GTACATGGAGGGCACCGTGAACGGCCACTACTTCAAGTGCGAGGGCGAGGGCGACGGCAACCCCTTCGCC
GGCACCCAGAGCATGAGAATCCACGTGACCGAGGGCGCCCCCCTGCCCTTCGCCTTCGACATCCTGGCCC
CCTGCTGCGAGTACGGCAGCAGGACCTTCGTGCACCACACCGCCGAGATCCCCGACTTCTTCAAGCAGAG
CTTCCCCGAGGGCTTCACCTGGGAGAGAACCACCACCTACGAGGACGGCGGCATCCTGACCGCCCACCAG
GACACCAGCCTGGAGGGCAACTGCCTGATCTACAAGGTGAAGGTGCACGGCACCAACTTCCCCGCCGACG
GCCCCGTGATGAAGAACAAGAGCGGCGGCTGGGAGCCCAGCACCGAGGTGGTGTACCCCGAGAACGGCGT
GCTGTGCGGCCGGAACGTGATGGCCCTGAAGGTGGGCGACCGGCACCTGATCTGCCACCACTACACCAGC
TACCGGAGCAAGAAGGCCGTGCGCGCCCTGACCATGCCCGGCTTCCACTTCACCGACATCCGGCTCCAGA
TGCTGCGGAAGAAGAAGGACGAGTACTTCGAGCTGTACGAGGCCAGCGTGGCCCGGTACAGCGACCTGCC
CGAGAAGGCCAACTTGCCAACTTTCTTGTACAAAGTGGGCGGCAAGCCCATCCCCAACCCCCTGCTGGGC
CTGGACAGCACCGCTAGCAAAGACAATACTGTGCCTCTGAAGCTGATCGCTCTCCTGGCTAATGGCGAGT
TCCATAGTGGCGAACAGCTGGGAGAAACCCTGGGCATGTCCAGGGCCGCTATCAACAAGCACATTCAGAC
TCTGCGCGACTGGGGCGTGGACGTGTTCACCGTGCCCGGAAAGGGCTACTCTCTGCCCGAGCCTATCCCG
CTGCTGAACGCTAAACAGATTCTGGGACAGCTGGACGGCGGGAGCGTGGCAGTCCTGCCTGTGGTCGACT
CCACCAATCAGTACCTGCTGGATCGAATCGGCGAGCTGAAGAGTGGGGATGCTTGCATTGCAGAATATCA
GCAGGCAGGGAGAGGAAGCAGAGGGAGGAAATGGTTCTCTCCTTTTGGAGCTAACCTGTACCTGAGTATG
TTTTGGCGCCTGAAGCGGGGACCAGCAGCAATCGGCCTGGGCCCGGTCATCGGAATTGTCATGGCAGAAG
CGCTGCGAAAGCTGGGAGCAGACAAGGTGCGAGTCAAATGGCCCAATGACCTGTATCTGCAGGATAGAAA
GCTGGCAGGCATCCTGGTGGAGCTGGCCGGAATAACAGGCGATGCTGCACAGATCGTCATTGGCGCCGGG
ATTAACGTGGCTATGAGGCGCGTGGAGGAAAGCGTGGTCAATCAGGGCTGGATCACACTGCAGGAAGCAG
GGATTAACCTGGACAGGAATACTCTGGCCGCTACGCTGATCCGAGAGCTGCGGGCAGCCCTGGAACTGTT
CGAGCAGGAAGGCCTGGCTCCATATCTGCCACGGTGGGAGAAGCTGGATAACTTCATCAATAGACCCGTG
AAGCTGATCATTGGGGACAAAGAGATTTTCGGGATTAGCCGGGGGATTGATAAACAGGGAGCCCTGCTGC
TGGAACAGGACGGAGTTATCAAACCCTGGATGGGCGGAGAAATCAGTCTGCGGTCTGCCGAAAAGTAAGC
CAACTTTATTATACATAGTTGATATCCAGCACAGTGGCGGCCGCTCGACAATCAACCTCTGGATTACAAA
ATTTGTGAAAGATTGACTGGTATTCTTAACTATGTTGCTCCTTTTACGCTATGTGGATACGCTGCTTTAA
TGCCTTTGTATCATGCTATTGCTTCCCGTATGGCTTTCATTTTCTCCTCCTTGTATAAATCCTGGTTGCT
GTCTCTTTATGAGGAGTTGTGGCCCGTTGTCAGGCAACGTGGCGTGGTGTGCACTGTGTTTGCTGACGCA
ACCCCCACTGGTTGGGGCATTGCCACCACCTGTCAGCTCCTTTCCGGGACTTTCGCTTTCCCCCTCCCTA
TTGCCACGGCGGAACTCATCGCCGCCTGCCTTGCCCGCTGCTGGACAGGGGCTCGGCTGTTGGGCACTGA
CAATTCCGTGGTGTTGTCGGGGAAGCTGACGTCCTTTCCATGGCTGCTCGCCTGTGTTGCCACCTGGATT
CTGCGCGGGACGTCCTTCTGCTACGTCCCTTCGGCCCTCAATCCAGCGGACCTTCCTTCCCGCGGCCTGC
TGCCGGCTCTGCGGCCTCTTCCGCGTCTTCGCCTTCGCCCTCAGACGAGTCGGATCTCCCTTTGGGCCGC
CTCCCCGCCTGGAATTCTACCGGGTAGGGGAGGCGCTTTTCCCAAGGCAGTCTGGAGCATGCGCTTTAGC
AGCCCCGCTGGGCACTTGGCGCTACACAAGTGGCCTCTGGCCTCGCACACATTCCACATCCACCGGTAGG
CGCCAACCGGCTCCGTTCTTTGGTGGCCCCTTCGCGCCACCTTCTACTCCTCCCCTAGTCAGGAAGTTCC
CCCCCGCCCCGCAGCTCGCGTCGTGCAGGACGTGACAAATGGAAGTAGCACGTCTCACTAGTCTCGTGCA
GATGGACAGCACCGCTGAGCAATGGAAGCGGGTAGGCCTTTGGGGCAGCGGCCAATAGCAGCTTTGCTCC
TTCGCTTTCTGGGCTCAGAGGCTGGGAAGGGGTGGGTCCGGGGGCGGGCTCAGGGGCGGGCTCAGGGGCG
GGGCGGGCGCCCGAAGGTCCTCCGGAGGCCCGGCATTCTGCACGCTTCAAAAGCGCACGTCTGCCGCGCT
GTTCTCCTCTTCCTCATCTCCGGGCCTTTCGACCTGCAGCCCAAGCTTACCATGACCGAGTACAAGCCCA
CGGTGCGCCTCGCCACCCGCGACGACGTCCCCAGGGCCGTACGCACCCTCGCCGCCGCGTTCGCCGACTA
CCCCGCCACGCGCCACACCGTCGATCCGGACCGCCACATCGAGCGGGTCACCGAGCTGCAAGAACTCTTC
CTCACGCGCGTCGGGCTCGACATCGGCAAGGTGTGGGTCGCGGACGACGGCGCCGCGGTGGCGGTCTGGA
CCACGCCGGAGAGCGTCGAAGCGGGGGCGGTGTTCGCCGAGATCGGCCCGCGCATGGCCGAGTTGAGCGG
TTCCCGGCTGGCCGCGCAGCAACAGATGGAAGGCCTCCTGGCGCCGCACCGGCCCAAGGAGCCCGCGTGG
TTCCTGGCCACCGTCGGCGTCTCGCCCGACCACCAGGGCAAGGGTCTGGGCAGCGCCGTCGTGCTCCCCG
GAGTGGAGGCGGCCGAGCGCGCCGGGGTGCCCGCCTTCCTGGAGACCTCCGCGCCCCGCAACCTCCCCTT
CTACGAGCGGCTCGGCTTCACCGTCACCGCCGACGTCGAGGTGCCCGAAGGACCGCGCACCTGGTGCATG
ACCCGCAAGCCCGGTGCCTGACGCCCGCCCCACGACCCGCAGCGCCCGACCGAAAGGAGCGCACGACCCC
ATGCATCTCGAGGGCCCGGTACCTTTAAGACCAATGACTTACAAGGCAGCTGTAGATCTTAGCCACTTTT
TAAAAGAAAAGGGGGGACTGGAAGGGCTAGCTCACTCCCAACGAAGACAAGATCTGCTTTTTGCTTGTAC
TGGGTCTCTCTGGTTAGACCAGATCTGAGCCTGGGAGCTCTCTGGCTAACTAGGGAACCCACTGCTTAAG
CCTCAATAAAGCTTGCCTTGAGTGCTTCAAGTAGTGTGTGCCCGTCTGTTGTGTGACTCTGGTAACTAGA
GATCCCTCAGACCCTTTTAGTCAGTGTGGAAAATCTCTAGCAGTAGTAGTTCATGTCATCTTATTATTCA
GTATTTATAACTTGCAAAGAAATGAATATCAGAGAGTGAGAGGAACTTGTTTATTGCAGCTTATAATGGT
TACAAATAAAGCAATAGCATCACAAATTTCACAAATAAAGCATTTTTTTCACTGCATTCTAGTTGTGGTT
TGTCCAAACTCATCAATGTATCTTATCATGTCTGGCTCTAGCTATCCCGCCCCTAACTCCGCCCATCCCG
CCCCTAACTCCGCCCAGTTCCGCCCATTCTCCGCCCCATGGCTGACTAATTTTTTTTATTTATGCAGAGG
CCGAGGCCGCCTCGGCCTCTGAGCTATTCCAGAAGTAGTGAGGAGGCTTTTTTGGAGGCCTAGGGACGTA
CCCAATTCGCCCTATAGTGAGTCGTATTACGCGCGCTCACTGGCCGTCGTTTTACAACGTCGTGACTGGG
AAAACCCTGGCGTTACCCAACTTAATCGCCTTGCAGCACATCCCCCTTTCGCCAGCTGGCGTAATAGCGA
AGAGGCCCGCACCGATCGCCCTTCCCAACAGTTGCGCAGCCTGAATGGCGAATGGG
[124 nt withheld, positions 7827-7950]
C
[91 nt withheld, positions 7952-8042]
A
[49 nt withheld, positions 8044-8092]
CCTTTGACGTTGGAGTCCACGTTCTTT
[37 nt withheld, positions 8120-8156]
ACCCTATCTCGGTCTATTCTTTTGATTTATAAGGGATTTTGCCGATTTCGGCCTATTGGTTAAAAAATGA
GCTGATTTAACAAAAATTTAACGCGAATTTTAACAAAATATTAACGCTTACAATTTAGGTGGCACTTTTC
GGGGAAATGTGCGCGGAACCCCTATTTGTTTATTTTTCTAAATACATTCAAATATGTATCCGCTCATGAG
ACAATAACCCTGATAAATGCTTCAATAATATTGAAAAAGGAAGAGTATGAGTATTCAACATTTCCGTGTC
GCCCTTATTCCCTTTTTTGCGGCATTTTGCCTTCCTGTTTTTGCTCACCCAGAAACGCTGGTGAAAGTAA
AAGATGCTGAAGATCAGTTGGGTGCACGAGTGGGTTACATCGAACTGGATCTCAACAGCGGTAAGATCCT
TGAGAGTTTTCGCCCCGAAGAACGTTTTCCAATGATGAGCACTTTTAAAGTTCTGCTATGTGGCGCGGTA
TTATCCCGTATTGACGCCGGGCAAGAGCAACTCGGTCGCCGCATACACTATTCTCAGAATGACTTGGTTG
AGTACTCACCAGTCACAGAAAAGCATCTTACGGATGGCATGACAGTAAGAGAATTATGCAGTGCTGCCAT
AACCATGAGTGATAACACTGCGGCCAACTTACTTCTGACAACGATCGGAGGACCGAAGGAGCTAACCGCT
TTTTTGCACAACATGGGGGATCATGTAACTCGCCTTGATCGTTGGGAACCGGAGCTGAATGAAGCCATAC
CAAACGACGAGCGTGACACCACGATGCCTGTAGCAATGGCAACAACGTTGCGCAAACTATTAACTGGCGA
ACTACTTACTCTAGCTTCCCGGCAACAATTAATAGACTGGATGGAGGCGGATAAAGTTGCAGGACCACTT
CTGCGCTCGGCCCTTCCGGCTGGCTGGTTTATTGCTGATAAATCTGGAGCCGGTGAGCGTGGGTCTCGCG
GTATCATTGCAGCACTGGGGCCAGATGGTAAGCCCTCCCGTATCGTAGTTATCTACACGACGGGGAGTCA
GGCAACTATGGATGAACGAAATAGACAGATCGCTGAGATAGGTGCCTCACTGATTAAGCATTGGTAACTG
TCAGACCAAGTTTACTCATATATACTTTAGATTGATTTAAAACTTCATTTTTAATTTAAAAGGATCTAGG
TGAAGATCCTTTTTGATAATCTCATGACCAAAATCCCTTAACGTGAGTTTTCGTTCCACTGAGCGTCAGA
CCCCGTAGAAAAGATCAAAGGATCTTCTTGAGATCCTTTTTTTCTGCGCGTAATCTGCTGCTTGCAAACA
AAAAAACCACCGCTACCAGCGGTGGTTTGTTTGCCGGATCAAGAGCTACCAACTCTTTTTCCGAAGGTAA
CTGGCTTCAGCAGAGCGCAGATACCAAATACTGTTCTTCTAGTGTAGCCGTAGTTAGGCCACCACTTCAA
GAACTCTGTAGCACCGCCTACATACCTCGCTCTGCTAATCCTGTTACCAGTGGCTGCTGCCAGTGGCGAT
AAGTCGTGTCTTACCGGGTTGGACTCAAGACGATAGTTACCGGATAAGGCGCAGCGGTCGGGCTGAACGG
GGGGTTCGTGCACACAGCCCAGCTTGGAGCGAACGACCTACACCGAACTGAGATACCTACAGCGTGAGCT
ATGAGAAAGCGCCACGCTTCCCGAAGGGAGAAAGGCGGACAGGTATCCGGTAAGCGGCAGGGTCGGAACA
GGAGAGCGCACGAGGGAGCTTCCAGGGGGAAACGCCTGGTATCTTTATAGTCCTGTCGGGTTTCGCCACC
TCTGACTTGAGCGTCGATTTTTGTGATGCTCGTCAGGGGGGCGGAGCCTATGGAAAAACGCCAGCAACGC
GGCCTTTTTACGGTTCCTGGCCTTTTGCTGGCCTTTTGCTCACATGTTCTTTCCTGCGTTATCCCCTGAT
TCTGTGGATAACCGTATTACCGCCTTTGAGTGAGCTGATACCGCTCGCCGCAGCCGAACGACCGAGCGCA
GCGAGTCAGTGAGCGAGGAAGCGGAAGAGCGCCCAATACGCAAACCGCCTCTCCCCGCGCGTTGGCCGAT
TCATTAATGCAGCTGGCACGACAGGTTTCCCGACTGGAAAGCGGGCAGTGAGCGCAACGCAAT
