>Addgene plasmid #135238 | p667-UBC-hcRed-V5-TurboID_IDG-K | depositor partial sequence | sequence record 260265 | DK30: TGAAGCTCCGGTTTTGAACT
CGNTGCTGCGAGTGTGTTTTGTGAGTTTTTTAGGCACCTTTTGAATGTAATCATTTGGGTCAATATGTAA
TTTTCAGTGTTAGACTAGTAAATTGTCCGCTAAATTCTGGCCGTTTTTGGCTTTTTTGTTAGACGCAACT
TTGTACAAAAAAGTTGGCACCATGGTGAGCGGCCTGCTGAAGGAGAGTATGCGCATCAAGATGTACATGG
AGGGCACCGTGAACGGCCACTACTTCAAGTGCGAGGGCGAGGGCGACGGCAACCCCTTCGCCGGCACCCA
GAGCATGAGAATCCACGTGACCGAGGGCGCCCCCCTGCCCTTCGCCTTCGACATCCTGGCCCCCTGCTGC
GAGTACGGCAGCAGGACCTTCGTGCACCACACCGCCGAGATCCCCGACTTCTTCAAGCAGAGCTTCCCCG
AGGGCTTCACCTGGGAGAGAACCACCACCTACGAGGACGGCGGCATCCTGACCGCCCACCAGGACACCAG
CCTGGAGGGCAACTGCCTGATCTACAAGGTGAAGGTGCACGGCACCAACTTCCCCGCCGACGGCCCCGTG
ATGAAGAACAAGAGCGGCGGCTGGGAGCCCAGCACCGAGGTGGTGTACCCCGAGAACGGCGTGCTGTGCG
GCCGGAACGTGATGGCCCTGAAGGTGGGCGACCGGCACCTGATCTGCCACCACTACACCAGCTACCGGAG
CAAGAAGGCCGTGCGCGCCCTGACCATGCCCGGCTTCCACTTCACCGACATCCGGCTCCAGATGCTGCGG
AAGAAGAAGGACGAGTACTTCGAGCTGTACGAGGCCAGCGTGGCCCGGTACAGCGACCTGCCCGAGAAGG
CCAACTTGCCAACTTTCTTGTACAAAGTGGGCGGCAAGCCCATCCCCAACCCCCTGCTGGGCCTGGACAG
CACCGCTAGCAAAGACAATACTGTGCCTCTGAAGCTGATCGCTCTCCTGGCTAATGGCGAGTTCCATAGT
GGCGAACAGCTGGGAGAAACCCTGGGCATGTCCAGGGGCCGCTATCAACAAGCACATTCAGACTCTGCGC
GACTGGGGCGTGACGTGTTCACCGTGCCCGGAAAGGCTACTCTCTGCCCGAGCCTTATCCCGCTGCTGAA
CGCTAAACAGATTCTGGGACAGCTGGACGGCGGAGCGTGCAGTCTGCTGTGNCGACTCCACATCAGTACT
GCTGATCGATCGGCCACTGAANGGNAGCTGCATTGCCGNATATCAGCTTAGTCAAGGCACTGAAGNNAGC
CAAAAGGGGAGGNAAAN
