>Addgene plasmid #135238 | p667-UBC-hcRed-V5-TurboID_IDG-K | depositor partial sequence | sequence record 260266 | DK40: CATTTCCTCCCTCTGCTTCC
GNCNGTCGATTCTGCATGCAGCATCCCCACTCTTCAGCTCGCCGATTCGATCCAGCAGGTACTGATTGGT
GGAGTCGACCACAGGCAGGACTGCCACGCTCCCGCCGTCCAGCTGTCCCAGAATCTGTTTAGCGTTCAGC
AGCGGGATAGGCTCGGGCAGAGAGTAGCCCTTTCCGGGCACGGTGAACACGTCCACGCCCCAGTCGCGCA
GAGTCTGAATGTGCTTGTTGATAGCGGCCCTGGACATGCCCAGGGTTTCTCCCAGCTGTTCGCCACTATG
GAACTCGCCATTAGCCAGGAGAGCGATCAGCTTCAGAGGCACAGTATTGTCTTTGCTAGCGGTGCTGTCC
AGGCCCAGCAGGGGGTTGGGGATGGGCTTGCCGCCCACTTTGTACAAGAAAGTTGGCAAGTTGGCCTTCT
CGGGCAGGTCGCTGTACCGGGCCACGCTGGCCTCGTACAGCTCGAAGTACTCGTCCTTCTTCTTCCGCAG
CATCTGGAGCCGGATGTCGGTGAAGTGGAAGCCGGGCATGGTCAGGGCGCGCACGGCCTTCTTGCTCCGG
TAGCTGGTGTAGTGGTGGCAGATCAGGTGCCGGTCGCCCACCTTCAGGGCCATCACGTTCCGGCCGCACA
GCACGCCGTTCTCGGGGTACACCACCTCGGTGCTGGGCTCCCAGCCGCCGCTCTTGTTCTTCATCACGGG
GCCGTCGGCGGGGAAGTTGGTGCCGTGCACCTTCACCTTGTAGATCAGGCAGTTGCCCTCCAGGCTGGTG
TCCTGGTGGGCGGTCAGGATGCCGCCGTCCTCGTAGGTGGTGGTTCTCTCCCAGGTGAAGCCCTCGGGGA
AGCTCTGCTTGAAGAAGTCGGGGATCTCGGCGGTGTGGTGCACGAAAGTCCTGCTGCCGTACTCGCAGCA
GGGGCCAGGATGTCGAAAGGCGAAGGGCAAGGGGGCGCCCTCGGTCACGTGGAATCTCATGCTCTGGGTG
CCGGCAAAGGGGTTGCCGTCCCCCTCGCCCTCGCACTTGAAATATGACGTTCACCGTGGCCTTCCATGTA
CATCTGATGCACATACTCTCTTCAGCAGGCGCTCACATGTGCCAACTTTTTTGTACAAGTTGCNTCTAAC
AAAAGCAAAACCGCCGGATTTANGGAACAGTTACTAGTCAACCTGAAATACCTAATTG
